>Addgene plasmid #157448 | pD649-HAsp-CD96-COMP5AP-AviTag-9xHis | depositor full sequence | sequence record 304005 | Full Sequence
TTTCAATATTATTGAAGCATTTATCAGGGTTATTGTCTCATGAGCGGATACATATTTGAATGTATTTAGA
AAAATAAACAAATAGGGGTCAGTGTTACAACCAATTAACCAATTCTGAACATTATCGCGAGCCCATTTAT
ACCTGAATATGGCTCATAACACCCCTTGCTCATGACCAAAATCCCTTAACGTGAGTTACGCGCGCGTCGT
TCCACTGAGCGTCAGACCCCGTAGAAAAGATCAAAGGATCTTCTTGAGATCCTTTTTTTCTGCGCGTAAT
CTGCTGCTTGCAAACAAAAAAACCACCGCTACCAGCGGTGGTTTGTTTGCCGGATCAAGAGCTACCAACT
CTTTTTCCGAAGGTAACTGGCTTCAGCAGAGCGCAGATACCAAATACTGTTCTTCTAGTGTAGCCGTAGT
TAGCCCACCACTTCAAGAACTCTGTAGCACCGCCTACATACCTCGCTCTGCTAATCCTGTTACCAGTGGC
TGCTGCCAGTGGCGATAAGTCGTGTCTTACCGGGTTGGACTCAAGACGATAGTTACCGGATAAGGCGCAG
CGGTCGGGCTGAACGGGGGGTTCGTGCACACAGCCCAGCTTGGAGCGAACGACCTACACCGAACTGAGAT
ACCTACAGCGTGAGCTATGAGAAAGCGCCACGCTTCCCGAAGGGAGAAAGGCGGACAGGTATCCGGTAAG
CGGCAGGGTCGGAACAGGAGAGCGCACGAGGGAGCTTCCAGGGGGAAACGCCTGGTATCTTTATAGTCCT
GTCGGGTTTCGCCACCTCTGACTTGAGCGTCGATTTTTGTGATGCTCGTCAGGGGGGCGGAGCCTATGGA
AAAACGCCAGCAACGCGGCCTTTTTACGGTTCCTGGCCTTTTGCTGGCCTTTTGCTCACATGTTCTTTCC
TGCGTTATCCCCTGATTCTGTGGATAACCGTATTACCGCCTTTGAGTGAGCTGATACCGCTCGCCGCAGC
CGAACGACCGAGCGCAGCGAGTCAGTGAGCGAGGAAGCGGAAGGCGAGAGTAGGGAACTGCCAGGCATCA
AACTAAGCAGAAGGCCCCTGACGGATGGCCTTTTTGCGTTTCTACAAACTCTTTCTGTGTTGTAAAACGA
CGGCCAGTCTTAAGCTCGGGCCCCCTGGGCGGTTCTGATAACGAGTAATCGTTAATCCGCAAATAACGTA
AAAACCCGCTTCGGCGGGTTTTTTTATGGGGGGAGTTTAGGGAAAGAGCATTTGTCAGAATATTTAAGGG
CGCCTGTCACTTTGCTTGATATATGAGAATTATTTAACCTTATAAATGAGAAAAAAGCAACGCACTTTAA
ATAAGATACGTTGCTTTTTCGATTGATGAACACCTATAATTAAACTATTCATCTATTATTTATGATTTTT
TGTATATACAATATTTCTAGTTTGTTAAAGAGAATTAAGAAAATAAATCTCGAAAATAATAAAGGGAAAA
TCAGTTTTTGATATCAAAATTATACATGTCAACGATAATACAAAATATAATACAAACTATAAGATGTTAT
CAGTATTTATTATCATTTAGAATAAATTTTGTGTCGCCCTTAATTGTGAGCGGATAACAATTACGAGCTT
CATGCACAGTGGCGTTGACTCAATATTGGCCATTAGCCATATTATTCATTGGTTATATAGCATAAATCAA
TATTGGCTATTGGCCATTGCATACGTTGTATCTATATCATAATATGTACATTTATATTGGCTCATGTCCA
ATATGACCGCCATGTTGGCATTGATTATTGACTAGTTATTAATAGTAATCAATTACGGGGTCATTAGTTC
ATAGCCCATATATGGAGTTCCGCGTTACATAACTTACGGTAAATGGCCCGCCTGGCTGACCGCCCAACGA
CCCCCGCCCATTGACGTCAATAATGACGTATGTTCCCATAGTAACGCCAATAGGGACTTTCCATTGACGT
CAATGGGTGGAGTATTTACGGTAAACTGCCCACTTGGCAGTACATCAAGTGTATCATATGCCAAGTACGC
CCCCTATTGACGTCAATGACGGTAAATGGCCCGCCTGGCATTATGCCCAGTACATGACCTTATGGGACTT
TCCTACTTGGCAGTACATCTACGTATTAGTCATCGCTATTACCATGGTGATGCGGTTTTGGCAGTACATC
AATGGGCGTGGATAGCGGTTTGACTCACGGGGATTTCCAAGTCTCCACCCCATTGACGTCAATGGGAGTT
TGTTTTGGCACCAAAATCAACGGGACTTTCCAAAATGTCGTAACAACTCCGCCCCATTGACGCAAATGGG
CGGTAGGCGTGTACGGTGGGAGGTCTATATAAGCAGAGCTCGTTTAGTGAACCGTCAGATCGCCTGGAGA
CGCCATCCACGCTGTTTTGACCTCCATAGAAGACACCGGGACCGATCCAGCCTCCGCGGCCGGGAACGGT
GCATTGGAACGCGGATTCCCCGTGCCAAGAGTGACGTAAGTACCGCCTATAGAGTCTATAGGCCCACCCC
CTTGGCTTCGTTAGAACGCGGCTACAATTAATACATAACCTTATGTATCATACACATACGATTTAGGTGA
CACTATAGAATAACATCCACTTTGCCTTTCTCTCCACAGGTGTCCACTCCCAGGTCCAACTGCACCTCGG
TTCTATCGAAAACGCGCCTGCTAGCGCCACCATGAAGACCATCATTGCCCTGAGCTACATCTTCTGCCTG
GTGTTCGCTGCGGCCGCCGTGTGGGAGAAAACAGTGAACACCGAGGAAAACGTGTACGCCACACTGGGCT
CCGACGTGAACCTGACCTGTCAGACACAGACCGTGGGCTTTTTCGTGCAGATGCAGTGGTCCAAAGTGAC
CAACAAGATCGACCTGATCGCCGTGTATCACCCTCAGTACGGCTTCTACTGTGCCTACGGCAGACCTTGC
GAGAGCCTGGTCACCTTTACCGAGACACCCGAGAATGGCAGCAAGTGGACCCTGCACCTGAGAAACATGA
GCTGCAGCGTGTCCGGCAGATACGAGTGCATGCTGGTGCTGTATCCTGAGGGCATCCAGACCAAGATCTA
CAACCTGCTGATCCAGACACACGTGACCGCCGACGAGTGGAACAGCAACCACACCATCGAGATCGAGATC
AATCAGACCCTGGAAATCCCCTGCTTCCAGAACAGCAGCAGCAAGATCAGCAGCGAGTTCACCTACGCTT
GGAGCGTGGAAAACAGCTCCACCGATAGCTGGGTGCTGCTGAGCAAGGGCATCAAAGAGGACAACGGCAC
CCAAGAGACACTGATCAGCCAGAACCACCTGATCAGCAACAGCACCCTGCTGAAGGACAGAGTGAAGCTG
GGCACCGACTACAGACTGCACCTGTCTCCAGTGCAGATCTTCGACGACGGCAGAAAGTTCAGCTGCCACA
TCAGAGTGGGCCCTAACAAGATCCTGAGAAGCAGCACCACCGTGAAGGTGTTCGCCAAGCCTGAGATCCC
CGTGATCGTCGAGAACAATAGCACCGACGTGCTGGTGGAACGGCGGTTCACCTGTCTGCTGAAGAACGTG
TTCCCCAAGGCCAACATCACCTGGTTCATCGACGGCAGCTTTCTGCACGACGAGAAAGAGGGCATCTACA
TCACCAACGAGGAACGGAAGGGCAAAGACGGCTTCCTGGAACTGAAGTCCGTGCTGACCAGAGTGCACAG
CAACAAGCCCGCTCAGAGCGACAATCTGACCATCTGGTGTATGGCTCTGAGCCCCGTGCCTGGCAACAAA
GTGTGGAACATCAGCTCCGAGAAGATCACCTTCCTGCTGGGCAGCGAGATCTCCAGCACAGATCCTCCAC
TGAGCGTGACCGAGAGCACCCTGGATACACAGCCTTCTCCAGCCAGCTCCGTGTCTCCTGCCAGATATCC
AGCCACAAGCAGCGTGACCCTGGTGGATGTGTCTGCCCTGAGGCCTAATACCACACCTCAGCCTAGCAAC
TCCAGCATGACCACCAGAGGCTTCAACTACCCTTGGACCAGCAGCGGCACCGACACCAAGAAAAGCGTGT
CCAGAATTCCCAGCGAGACATACAGCTCTAGCCCTAGCGGAGCCGGAAGCACACTGCACGATAACGTGTT
CACAAGCACCGCCAGGGCCTTTAGCGAAGTGCCTACAACCGCCAATGGCTCCACCAAGACCAACCACGTG
CACATCACAGGCATCGTGGTCAACAAGCCTAAGGACGGCATGGGCGCGCCGGAAGATCAAGTTGATCCAA
GATTGATTGATGGCAAGGGCGGATCTCTGGAGGTGCTGTTCCAGGGACCAGGCGGAAGCGGCAATCCCGG
CGGCGATCTGGCCCCCCAGATGCTGCGCGAGCTGCAGGAGACCAATGCCGCCCTGCAGGACGTGCGCGAG
CTGCTGCGCCACCGCGTGAAGGAGATCACCTTCCTGAAGAACACCGTGATGGAGTGCGACGCCTGCGGTA
TGCAGCCCTCTAGAGGCTCCGGCTCCATCATCCCAGTTGAGGAGGAGAACCCGGACTTCTGGAACCGCGA
GGCAGCCGAGGCCCTGGGTGCCGCCAAGAAGCTGCAGCCTGCACAGACAGCCGCCAAGAACCTCATCATC
TTCCTGGGCGATGGGATGGGGGTGTCTACGGTGACAGCTGCCAGGATCCTAAAAGGGCAGAAGAAGGACA
AACTGGGGCCTGAGATACCCCTGGCCATGGACCGCTTCCCATATGTGGCTCTGTCCAAGACATACAATGT
AGACAAACATGTGCCAGACAGTGGAGCCACAGCCACGGCCTACCTGTGCGGGGTCAAGGGCAACTTCCAG
ACCATTGGCTTGAGTGCAGCCGCCCGCTTTAACCAGTGCAACACGACACGCGGCAACGAGGTCATCTCCG
TGATGAATCGGGCCAAGAAAGCAGGGAAGTCAGTGGGAGTGGTAACCACCACACGAGTGCAGCACGCCTC
GCCAGCCGGCACCTACGCCCACACGGTGAACCGCAACTGGTACTCGGACGCCGACGTGCCTGCCTCGGCC
CGCCAGGAGGGGTGCCAGGACATCGCTACGCAGCTCATCTCCAACATGGACATTGACGTGATCCTAGGTG
GAGGCCGAAAGTACATGTTTCGCATGGGAACCCCAGACCCTGAGTACCCAGATGACTACAGCCAAGGTGG
GACCAGGCTGGACGGGAAGAATCTGGTGCAGGAATGGCTGGCGAAGCGCCAGGGTGCCCGGTATGTGTGG
AACCGCACTGAGCTCATGCAGGCTTCCCTGGACCCGTCTGTGACCCATCTCATGGGTCTCTTTGAGCCTG
GAGACATGAAATACGAGATCCACCGAGACTCCACACTGGACCCCTCCCTGATGGAGATGACAGAGGCTGC
CCTGCGCCTGCTGAGCAGGAACCCCCGCGGCTTCTTCCTCTTCGTGGAGGGTGGTCGCATCGACCATGGT
CATCATGAAAGCAGGGCTTACCGGGCACTGACTGAGACGATCATGTTCGACGACGCCATTGAGAGGGCGG
GCCAGCTCACCAGCGAGGAGGACACGCTGAGCCTCGTCACTGCCGACCACTCCCACGTCTTCTCCTTCGG
AGGCTACCCCCTGCGAGGGAGCTCCATCTTCGGGCTGGCCCCTGGCAAGGCCCGGGACAGGAAGGCCTAC
ACGGTCCTCCTATACGGAAACGGTCCAGGCTATGTGCTCAAGGACGGCGCCCGGCCGGATGTTACCGAGA
GCGAGAGCGGGAGCCCCGAGTATCGGCAGCAGTCAGCAGTGCCCCTGGACGAAGAGACCCACGCAGGCGA
GGACGTGGCGGTGTTCGCGCGCGGCCCGCAGGCGCACCTGGTTCACGGCGTGCAGGAGCAGACCTTCATA
GCGCACGTCATGGCCTTCGCCGCCTGCCTGGAGCCCTACACCGCCTGCGACCTGGCGCCCCCCGCCGGCA
CCACCGACGCCGCGCACCCGGGTGGCGGAGGACTGAACGACATCTTCGAGGCTCAGAAAATCGAATGGCA
CGAACATCACCATCACCATCACCATCACCATTAAGGCCGGCCTGTAGTCACTGGCACAACGCGTTACCCG
GTAAGCCAATCGGGTATACACGGTCGTCATACTGCAGACAGGGTTCTTCTACTTTGCAAGATAGTCTTGA
GTAGTAAAATAAATAGATAGAGAAAATCAGCCTCGACTGTGCCTTCTAGTTGCCAGCCATCTGTTGTTTG
CCCCTCCCCCGTGCCTTCCTTGACCCTGGAAGGTGCCACTCCCACTGTCCTTTCCTAATAAAATGAGGAA
ATTGCATCACAACACTCAACCCTATCTCGGTCTATTCTTTTGATTTATAAGGGATTTTGCCGATTTCGGC
CTATTGGTTAAAAAATGAGCTGATTTAACAAAAATTTAACGCGAATTAATTCTGTGGAATGTGTGTCAGT
TAGGGTGTGGAAAGTCCCCAGGCTCCCCAGCAGGCAGAAGTATGCAAAGCATGCATCTCAATTAGTCAGC
AACCAGGTGTGGAAAGTCCCCAGGCTCCCCAGCAGGCAGAAGTATGCAAAGCATGCATCTCAATTAGTCA
GCAACCATAGTCCCGCCCCTAACTCCGCCCATCCCGCCCCTAACTCCGCCCAGTTCCGCCCATTCTCCGC
CCCATGGCTGACTAATTTTTTTTATTTATGCAGAGGCCGAGGCCGCCTCTGCCTCTGAGCTATTCCAGAA
GTAGTGAGGAGGCTTTTTTGGAGGCCTAGGCTTTTGCAAAAAGCTCCCGGGAGCTTGTATATCCATTTTC
GGATCTGATCAGCACGTGTTGACAATTAATCATCGGCATAGTATATCGGCATAGTATAATACGACAAGGT
GAGGAACTAAACCATGACCGAGTACAAGCCCACGGTGCGCCTCGCCACCCGCGACGACGTCCCCAGGGCC
GTACGCACCCTCGCCGCCGCGTTCGCCGACTACCCCGCCACGCGCCACACCGTCGATCCGGACCGCCACA
TCGAGCGGGTCACCGAGCTGCAAGAACTCTTCCTCACGCGCGTCGGGCTCGACATCGGCAAGGTGTGGGT
CGCGGACGACGGCGCCGCGGTGGCGGTCTGGACCACGCCGGAGAGCGTCGAAGCGGGGGCGGTGTTCGCC
GAGATCGGCCCGCGCATGGCCGAGTTGAGCGGTTCCCGGCTGGCCGCGCAGCAACAGATGGAAGGCCTCC
TGGCGCCGCACCGGCCCAAGGAGCCCGCGTGGTTCCTGGCCACCGTCGGCGTCTCGCCCGACCACCAGGG
CAAGGGTCTGGGCAGCGCCGTCGTGCTCCCCGGAGTGGAGGCGGCCGAGCGCGCCGGGGTGCCCGCCTTC
CTGGAGACATCCGCGCCCCGCAACCTCCCCTTCTACGAGCGGCTCGGCTTCACCGTCACCGCCGACGTCG
AGGTGCCCGAAGGACCGCGCACCTGGTGCATGACCCGCAAGCCCGGTGCCTGACACGTGCTACGAGATTT
CGATTCCACCGCCGCCTTCTATGAAAGGTTGGGCTTCGGAATCGTTTTCCGGGACGCCGGCTGGATGATC
CTCCAGCGCGGGGATCTCATGCTGGAGTTCTTCGCCCACCCCAACTTGTTTATTGCAGCTTATAATGGTT
ACAAATAAAGCAATAGCATCACAAATTTCACAAATAAAGCATTTTTTTCACTGCATTCTAGTTGTGGTTT
GTCCAAACTCATCAATGTATCTTATCATGTCTGTATACCGTCGACCTCTAGCTAGAGCTTGGCGTAATCA
TGGTCATTACCAATGCTTAATCAGTGAGGCACCTATCTCAGCGATCTGTCTATTTCGTTCATCCATAGTT
GCCTGACTCCCCGTCGTGTAGATAACTACGATACGGGAGGGCTTACCATCTGGCCCCAGCGCTGCGATGA
TACCGCGAGAACCACGCTCACCGGCTCCGGATTTATCAGCAATAAACCAGCCAGCCGGAAGGGCCGAGCG
CAGAAGTGGTCCTGCAACTTTATCCGCCTCCATCCAGTCTATTAATTGTTGCCGGGAAGCTAGAGTAAGT
AGTTCGCCAGTTAATAGTTTGCGCAACGTTGTTGCCATCGCTACAGGCATCGTGGTGTCACGCTCGTCGT
TTGGTATGGCTTCATTCAGCTCCGGTTCCCAACGATCAAGGCGAGTTACATGATCCCCCATGTTGTGCAA
AAAAGCGGTTAGCTCCTTCGGTCCTCCGATCGTTGTCAGAAGTAAGTTGGCCGCAGTGTTATCACTCATG
GTTATGGCAGCACTGCATAATTCTCTTACTGTCATGCCATCCGTAAGATGCTTTTCTGTGACTGGTGAGT
ACTCAACCAAGTCATTCTGAGAATAGTGTATGCGGCGACCGAGTTGCTCTTGCCCGGCGTCAATACGGGA
TAATACCGCGCCACATAGCAGAACTTTAAAAGTGCTCATCATTGGAAAACGTTCTTCGGGGCGAAAACTC
TCAAGGATCTTACCGCTGTTGAGATCCAGTTCGATGTAACCCACTCGTGCACCCAACTGATCTTCAGCAT
CTTTTACTTTCACCAGCGTTTCTGGGTGAGCAAAAACAGGAAGGCAAAATGCCGCAAAAAAGGGAATAAG
GGCGACACGGAAATGTTGAATACTCATATTCTTCCTT
Features (pLannotate 1.2.2; 24 found; start..end, strand, type, name):
    119..143     -  CDS            KanR (fragment): aminoglycoside phosphotransferase; aph(3')-Ia; confers resistance to kanamycin
    254..842     +  rep_origin     ori: high-copy-number ColE1/pMB1/pBR322/pUC origin of replication
   1067..1084    +  terminator     rrnB T2 terminator (fragment): transcription terminator T2 from the E. coli rrnB gene
   1109..1128    -  CDS            lacZα (fragment): LacZα fragment of β-galactosidase; lacZ fragment
   1584..1600    +  protein_bind   lac operator: The lac repressor binds to the lac operator to inhibit transcription in E. coli. This inhibition can be relieved by adding lactose or isopropyl-β-D-thiogalactopyranoside (IPTG). lac repressor encoded by lacI
   1843..2146    +  enhancer       CMV enhancer: human cytomegalovirus immediate early enhancer
   2147..2350    +  promoter       CMV promoter: human cytomegalovirus (CMV) immediate early promoter
   2486..2529    +  intron         CMV intron (fragment): modified intron A from human cytomegalovirus
   2581..2599    +  promoter       SP6 promoter: promoter for bacteriophage SP6 RNA polymerase
   2603..2640    +  CDS            IgH signal sequence (fragment): signal sequence from the mouse immunoglobulin heavy chain variable region
   2707..4251    +  CDS            CD96 (fragment): TACT_HUMAN - Experimental evidence at protein level: Swiss-Prot protein existence level 1. May be involved in adhesive interactions of activated T and NK cells during the late phase of the immune response. Promotes NK cell-target adhesion by interacting with PVR present on target cells. May function at a time after T and NK cells have penetrated the endothelium using integrins and selectins, when they are actively engaging diseased cells and moving within areas of inflammation. From Homo sapiens (Human).
   4339..4518    +  CDS            Comp (fragment): COMP_RAT - Experimental evidence at protein level: Swiss-Prot protein existence level 1. May play a role in the structural integrity of cartilage via its interaction with other extracellular matrix proteins such as the collagens and fibronectin. Can mediate the interaction of chondrocytes with the cartilage extracellular matrix through interaction with cell surface integrin receptors. Could play a role in the pathogenesis of osteoarthritis. Potent suppressor of apoptosis in both primary chondrocytes and transformed cells. Suppresses apoptosis by blocking the activation of caspase-3 and by indu
   4506..5958    +  CDS            SEAP (fragment): secreted alkaline phosphatase from human placenta The natural enzyme has a C-terminal transmembrane sequence that is replaced by a GPI anchor.
   5983..6024    +  CDS            AviTag™ (fragment): peptide tag that allows for enzymatic biotinylation
   6028..6051    +  CDS            8xHis: 8xHis affinity tag
   6197..6308    +  polyA_signal   bGH poly(A) signal: bovine growth hormone polyadenylation signal
   6309..6417    +  rep_origin     f1 ori (fragment): f1 bacteriophage origin of replication; arrow indicates direction of (+) strand synthesis
   6431..6760    +  promoter       SV40 promoter: SV40 enhancer and early promoter
   6808..6855    +  promoter       EM7 promoter: synthetic bacterial promoter&nbsp
   6874..7473    +  CDS            PuroR (fragment): puromycin N-acetyltransferase; pac from Streptomyces; confers resistance to puromycin
   7483..7608    +  CDS            ble (fragment): BLE_KLEPN - Experimental evidence at protein level: Swiss-Prot protein existence level 1. Binding protein with a strong affinity to the bleomycin family of antibiotics. Binds to CL990; an antimitotic-antibiotic compound. From Klebsiella pneumoniae.
   7603..7724    +  polyA_signal   SV40 poly(A) signal: SV40 polyadenylation signal
   7777..8637    -  CDS            AmpR: β-lactamase; bla; confers resistance to ampicillin, carbenicillin, and related antibiotics
   8640..89      -  promoter       AmpR promoter (fragment) (across the origin): bla
