[The description below was written by a language model from this plasmid's Addgene catalogue record and pLannotate feature annotations shown in this document.]
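Description:
pD649-HAsp-CD96-COMP5AP-AviTag-9xHis is a mammalian expression plasmid built on the pD649 backbone that produces the extracellular domain of human CD96 (also called TACTILE), an immunoglobulin-superfamily receptor of T and NK cells, as a secreted fusion protein. It is propagated in E. coli as a high-copy plasmid through a ColE1/pUC-type origin and selected with ampicillin via the β-lactamase gene. The annotated sequence is 8,647 nt. The short kanamycin-resistance, lacZα, ble and f1 ori matches in the feature table are fragments and appear to be backbone remnants rather than functional parts.

Expression is driven by the CMV enhancer and immediate-early promoter, followed by a fragment of CMV intron A. An SP6 promoter lies just upstream of the coding region, where it can serve for in vitro transcription or as a sequencing primer site. The open reading frame opens with a secretion signal: the "HAsp" of the name, which the annotation software matched only partially to a mouse IgH leader. The CD96 ectodomain follows, cloned between NotI and AscI sites that remain intact. Downstream, the backbone supplies the COMP5AP module, made up of the coiled-coil pentamerisation segment of rat cartilage oligomeric matrix protein joined to human placental alkaline phosphatase. After it come an AviTag for enzymatic biotinylation and a polyhistidine tag for metal-affinity purification (9xHis by name, annotated as 8xHis), and a bGH polyadenylation signal ends the transcript. Pentamerisation raises binding avidity and the phosphatase gives an enzymatic readout, so this format suits detection of weak receptor–ligand interactions, in keeping with the associated human IgSF cell-surface interactome screen. A separate SV40/EM7-driven puromycin resistance cassette with an SV40 poly(A) signal could allow selection in mammalian cells. The depositor notes that some plasmids in this collection may carry an IS4-like transposase insertion upstream of the CMV promoter; none is annotated here.
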