Addgene plasmid #157448: pD649-HAsp-CD96-COMP5AP-AviTag-9xHis
Purpose: Mammalian expression of cell-surface protein extracellular domain fused to COMP5AP-AviTag-9xHis. Protein is secreted from cells.
Depositing lab: Chris Garcia. Depositing organization: Stanford University. Publication: A Human IgSF Cell-Surface Interactome Reveals a Complex Network of Protein-Protein Interactions. Wojtowicz WM, Vielmetter J, Fernandes RA, Siepe DH, Eastman CL, Chisholm GB, Cox S, Klock H, Anderson PW, Rue SM, Miller JJ, Glaser SM, Bragstad ML, Vance J, Lam AW, Lesley SA, Zinn K, Garcia KC. Cell. 2020 Aug 20;182(4):1027-1043.e17. doi: 10.1016/j.cell.2020.07.025. PubMed 32822567.
Backbone
  Vector backbone: pD649
  Backbone size w/o insert (bp): 7153
  Vector type: Mammalian Expression
Growth in bacteria
  Bacterial resistance: Ampicillin, 100 μg/mL
  Growth temperature: 37°C
  Growth strain: DH5alpha
  Copy number: High Copy
Gene/Insert
  Gene/Insert name: CD96 (alt name: TACT)
  Species: H. sapiens (human)
  Insert size (bp): 1494
  Entrez Gene: CD96 (a.k.a. TACTILE)
  Promoter: CMV/SP6
  Tag / fusion protein: COMP5AP-AviTag-9xHis (C terminal on backbone)
  Cloning method: Restriction Enzyme; 5′ cloning site GCGGCCGC (not destroyed); 3′ cloning site GGCGCGCC (not destroyed)
  Sequencing primers: 5′ ATTTAGGTGACACTATAG; 3′ CGTCGCACTCCATCACGGTG
Resource information
  A portion of this plasmid was derived from a plasmid made by: synthesis by ThermoFisher
Terms and licenses: Academic/Nonprofit Terms; Industry Terms: Not Available to Industry
Depositor comments: Some plasmids in this collection may have an IS4-like element ISVsa5 family transposase upstream of the CMV promoter.
How to cite: pD649-HAsp-CD96-COMP5AP-AviTag-9xHis was a gift from Chris Garcia (Addgene plasmid # 157448 ; http://n2t.net/addgene:157448 ; RRID:Addgene_157448)
