>Addgene plasmid #157448 | pD649-HAsp-CD96-COMP5AP-AviTag-9xHis | depositor partial sequence | sequence record 304006 | insert (extracellular domain)
GTGTGGGAGAAAACAGTGAACACCGAGGAAAACGTGTACGCCACACTGGGCTCCGACGTGAACCTGACCT
GTCAGACACAGACCGTGGGCTTTTTCGTGCAGATGCAGTGGTCCAAAGTGACCAACAAGATCGACCTGAT
CGCCGTGTATCACCCTCAGTACGGCTTCTACTGTGCCTACGGCAGACCTTGCGAGAGCCTGGTCACCTTT
ACCGAGACACCCGAGAATGGCAGCAAGTGGACCCTGCACCTGAGAAACATGAGCTGCAGCGTGTCCGGCA
GATACGAGTGCATGCTGGTGCTGTATCCTGAGGGCATCCAGACCAAGATCTACAACCTGCTGATCCAGAC
ACACGTGACCGCCGACGAGTGGAACAGCAACCACACCATCGAGATCGAGATCAATCAGACCCTGGAAATC
CCCTGCTTCCAGAACAGCAGCAGCAAGATCAGCAGCGAGTTCACCTACGCTTGGAGCGTGGAAAACAGCT
CCACCGATAGCTGGGTGCTGCTGAGCAAGGGCATCAAAGAGGACAACGGCACCCAAGAGACACTGATCAG
CCAGAACCACCTGATCAGCAACAGCACCCTGCTGAAGGACAGAGTGAAGCTGGGCACCGACTACAGACTG
CACCTGTCTCCAGTGCAGATCTTCGACGACGGCAGAAAGTTCAGCTGCCACATCAGAGTGGGCCCTAACA
AGATCCTGAGAAGCAGCACCACCGTGAAGGTGTTCGCCAAGCCTGAGATCCCCGTGATCGTCGAGAACAA
TAGCACCGACGTGCTGGTGGAACGGCGGTTCACCTGTCTGCTGAAGAACGTGTTCCCCAAGGCCAACATC
ACCTGGTTCATCGACGGCAGCTTTCTGCACGACGAGAAAGAGGGCATCTACATCACCAACGAGGAACGGA
AGGGCAAAGACGGCTTCCTGGAACTGAAGTCCGTGCTGACCAGAGTGCACAGCAACAAGCCCGCTCAGAG
CGACAATCTGACCATCTGGTGTATGGCTCTGAGCCCCGTGCCTGGCAACAAAGTGTGGAACATCAGCTCC
GAGAAGATCACCTTCCTGCTGGGCAGCGAGATCTCCAGCACAGATCCTCCACTGAGCGTGACCGAGAGCA
CCCTGGATACACAGCCTTCTCCAGCCAGCTCCGTGTCTCCTGCCAGATATCCAGCCACAAGCAGCGTGAC
CCTGGTGGATGTGTCTGCCCTGAGGCCTAATACCACACCTCAGCCTAGCAACTCCAGCATGACCACCAGA
GGCTTCAACTACCCTTGGACCAGCAGCGGCACCGACACCAAGAAAAGCGTGTCCAGAATTCCCAGCGAGA
CATACAGCTCTAGCCCTAGCGGAGCCGGAAGCACACTGCACGATAACGTGTTCACAAGCACCGCCAGGGC
CTTTAGCGAAGTGCCTACAACCGCCAATGGCTCCACCAAGACCAACCACGTGCACATCACAGGCATCGTG
GTCAACAAGCCTAAGGACGGCATG
